Addgene plasmid #175164: pLV CDHblast Rev-EGFP-V5
Purpose: Lentiviral expression of Rev-EGFP-V5
Depositing lab: Larry Gerace. Depositing organization: Scripps California (The Scripps Research Institute). Publication: A Survey of DDX21 Activity During Rev/RRE Complex Formation. Hammond JA, Zhou L, Lamichhane R, Chu HY, Millar DP, Gerace L, Williamson JR. J Mol Biol. 2018 Feb 16;430(4):537-553. doi: 10.1016/j.jmb.2017.06.023. Epub 2017 Jul 10. PubMed 28705764.
Backbone
  Vector backbone: pCDHblast-MCSNard OST-LMNA
  Backbone manufacturer: Tom Misteli (Addgene plasmid # 22661)
  Vector type: Mammalian Expression, Lentiviral
Growth in bacteria
  Bacterial resistance: Ampicillin, 100 μg/mL
  Growth temperature: 37°C
  Growth strain: NEB Stable
  Copy number: High Copy
Gene/Insert
  Gene/Insert name: rev
  Species: HIV-1
  Tag / fusion protein: V5 (C terminal on insert)
  Cloning method: Restriction Enzyme; 5′ cloning site Unknown (unknown if destroyed); 3′ cloning site Unknown (unknown if destroyed)
Terms and licenses: Academic/Nonprofit Terms; Industry Terms: Not Available to Industry
How to cite: pLV CDHblast Rev-EGFP-V5 was a gift from Larry Gerace (Addgene plasmid # 175164 ; http://n2t.net/addgene:175164 ; RRID:Addgene_175164)
