[The description below was written by a language model from this plasmid's Addgene catalogue record and pLannotate feature annotations shown in this document.]
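Description:
pLV CDHblast Rev-EGFP-V5 is a lentiviral mammalian expression plasmid of about 8.4 kb, built on a pCDH-type blasticidin backbone, for delivering the HIV-1 Rev protein fused to EGFP and a C-terminal V5 epitope. In bacteria it is maintained by a high-copy ColE1/pUC-type origin and selected with ampicillin through the β-lactamase gene. Short lac, rop, bom and lacZα fragments annotated nearby are vector remnants rather than functional parts.

The viral transfer cassette has a third-generation layout. An RSV promoter replaces the U3 region upstream of a truncated HIV-1 5' LTR and drives genomic RNA production in packaging cells. It is followed by the Ψ packaging signal with a short gag fragment, the Rev response element for Rev-dependent nuclear export of the genomic RNA, and the cPPT/CTS, which aids nuclear import of the reverse-transcribed genome. A small Rev-annotated fragment just upstream of the cPPT appears to be residual HIV-1 backbone sequence and is distinct from the insert.

Internally, a CMV enhancer/promoter drives the Rev coding sequence joined in series to EGFP and the V5 tag, allowing fluorescence imaging and antibody detection of the fusion. A second unit, consisting of an EF-1α core promoter with an HTLV-1 LTR segment, expresses blasticidin S deaminase for selection of transduced cells. A WPRE enhances transcript expression, and the cassette ends with a truncated 3' LTR, followed by an SV40 polyadenylation signal and SV40 origin.

The recorded purpose is lentiviral expression of Rev-EGFP-V5, and the associated work concerns DDX21 activity during Rev/RRE complex formation. The cloning sites used for the insert are not recorded.
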