Features (pLannotate 1.2.2; 30 found; start..end, strand, type, name):
      1..227     +  promoter       RSV promoter: Rous sarcoma virus enhancer/promoter
    228..408     +  LTR            5' LTR (truncated): truncated 5' long terminal repeat (LTR) from HIV-1
    455..580     +  misc_feature   HIV-1 Ψ: packaging signal of human immunodeficiency virus type 1
    564..902     +  CDS            HIV-1 gag (fragment): gag protein from human immunodeficiency virus 1; gag
   1073..1306    +  misc_feature   RRE: The Rev response element (RRE) of HIV-1 allows for Rev-dependent mRNA export from the nucleus to the cytoplasm.
   1683..1783    +  CDS            Rev (fragment): human immunodeficiency virus 1 (HIV-1) Rev protein; rev; enhances nuclear export of unspliced and incompletely spliced viral mRNAs
   1802..1918    +  misc_feature   cPPT/CTS: central polypurine tract and central termination sequence of HIV-1
   1931..2007    +  enhancer       CMV enhancer (fragment): human cytomegalovirus immediate early enhancer
   2008..2211    +  promoter       CMV promoter: human cytomegalovirus (CMV) immediate early promoter
   2288..2634    +  CDS            Rev (fragment): human immunodeficiency virus 1 (HIV-1) Rev protein; rev; enhances nuclear export of unspliced and incompletely spliced viral mRNAs
   2651..3367    +  CDS            EGFP: EGFP is a basic (constitutively fluorescent) green fluorescent protein published in 1996, derived from Aequorea victoria. It is reported to be a rapidly-maturing weak dimer with moderate acid sensitivity.
   3380..3421    +  CDS            V5 tag: epitope tag from simian virus 5
   3554..3765    +  promoter       EF-1α core promoter: core promoter for human elongation factor EF-1α
   3778..4046    +  LTR            5' LTR (truncated): truncated 5' long terminal repeat (LTR) from human T-cell leukemia virus (HTLV) type 1
   4078..4476    +  CDS            BSD: blasticidin S deaminase; Aspergillus terreus BSD; confers resistance to blasticidin
   4500..5088    +  misc_feature   WPRE: woodchuck hepatitis virus posttranscriptional regulatory element
   5083..5190    +  CDS            nef (fragment): NEF_SIVS4 - Experimental evidence at protein level: Swiss-Prot protein existence level 1. Interferes with TCR signaling from the cell membrane. Interacts with CD247/TCRZ (TCR zeta chain) and exert potent down- regulation of cell surface TCR/CD3 complexes. From Simian immunodeficiency virus (isolate F236/smH4) (SIV-sm) (Simian immunodeficiency virus sooty mangabey monkey).
   5215..5395    +  LTR            5' LTR (truncated): truncated 5' long terminal repeat (LTR) from HIV-1
   5467..5588    +  polyA_signal   SV40 poly(A) signal: SV40 polyadenylation signal
   5628..5763    +  rep_origin     SV40 ori: SV40 origin of replication
   5820..5836    -  protein_bind   lac operator: The lac repressor binds to the lac operator to inhibit transcription in E. coli. This inhibition can be relieved by adding lactose or isopropyl-β-D-thiogalactopyranoside (IPTG). lac repressor encoded by lacI
   5844..5874    -  promoter       lac promoter: promoter for the E. coli lac operon
   5889..5910    -  protein_bind   CAP binding site: CAP binding activates transcription in the presence of cAMP. E. coli catabolite activator protein
   5923..6015    -  CDS            lacI (fragment): lac repressor; lacI; The lac repressor binds to the lac operator to inhibit transcription in E. coli. This inhibition can be relieved by adding lactose or isopropyl-β-D-thiogalactopyranoside (IPTG).
   6198..6786    -  rep_origin     ori: high-copy-number ColE1/pMB1/pBR322/pUC origin of replication
   6957..7817    -  CDS            AmpR: β-lactamase; bla; confers resistance to ampicillin, carbenicillin, and related antibiotics
   7818..7922    -  promoter       AmpR promoter: bla
   8017..8052    +  CDS            rop (fragment): Rop protein, which maintains plasmids at low copy number; rop
   8154..8253    +  misc_feature   bom (fragment): basis of mobility region from pBR322
   8259..8413    -  CDS            lacZα (fragment): LacZα fragment of β-galactosidase; lacZ fragment
>Addgene plasmid #175164 | pLV CDHblast Rev-EGFP-V5 | addgene full sequence | sequence record 352583 | Addgene NGS Result
TGTAGTCTTATGCAATACTCTTGTAGTCTTGCAACATGGTAACGATGAGTTAGCAACATGCCTTACAAGG
AGAGAAAAAGCACCGTGCATGCCGATTGGTGGAAGTAAGGTGGTACGATCGTGCCTTATTAGGAAGGCAA
CAGACGGGTCTGACATGGATTGGACGAACCACTGAATTGCCGCATTGCAGAGATATTGTATTTAAGTGCC
TAGCTCGATACATAAACGGGTCTCTCTGGTTAGACCAGATCTGAGCCTGGGAGCTCTCTGGCTAACTAGG
GAACCCACTGCTTAAGCCTCAATAAAGCTTGCCTTGAGTGCTTCAAGTAGTGTGTGCCCGTCTGTTGTGT
GACTCTGGTAACTAGAGATCCCTCAGACCCTTTTAGTCAGTGTGGAAAATCTCTAGCAGTGGCGCCCGAA
CAGGGACTTGAAAGCGAAAGGGAAACCAGAGGAGCTCTCTCGACGCAGGACTCGGCTTGCTGAAGCGCGC
ACGGCAAGAGGCGAGGGGCGGCGACTGGTGAGTACGCCAAAAATTTTGACTAGCGGAGGCTAGAAGGAGA
GAGATGGGTGCGAGAGCGTCAGTATTAAGCGGGGGAGAATTAGATCGCGATGGGAAAAAATTCGGTTAAG
GCCAGGGGGAAAGAAAAAATATAAATTAAAACATATAGTATGGGCAAGCAGGGAGCTAGAACGATTCGCA
GTTAATCCTGGCCTGTTAGAAACATCAGAAGGCTGTAGACAAATACTGGGACAGCTACAACCATCCCTTC
AGACAGGATCAGAAGAACTTAGATCATTATATAATACAGTAGCAACCCTCTATTGTGTGCATCAAAGGAT
AGAGATAAAAGACACCAAGGAAGCTTTAGACAAGATAGAGGAAGAGCAAAACAAAAGTAAGACCACCGCA
CAGCAAGCGGCCACTGATCTTCAGACCTGGAGGAGGAGATATGAGGGACAATTGGAGAAGTGAATTATAT
AAATATAAAGTAGTAAAAATTGAACCATTAGGAGTAGCACCCACCAAGGCAAAGAGAAGAGTGGTGCAGA
GAGAAAAAAGAGCAGTGGGAATAGGAGCTTTGTTCCTTGGGTTCTTGGGAGCAGCAGGAAGCACTATGGG
CGCAGCGTCAATGACGCTGACGGTACAGGCCAGACAATTATTGTCTGGTATAGTGCAGCAGCAGAACAAT
TTGCTGAGGGCTATTGAGGCGCAACAGCATCTGTTGCAACTCACAGTCTGGGGCATCAAGCAGCTCCAGG
CAAGAATCCTGGCTGTGGAAAGATACCTAAAGGATCAACAGCTCCTGGGGATTTGGGGTTGCTCTGGAAA
ACTCATTTGCACCACTGCTGTGCCTTGGAATGCTAGTTGGAGTAATAAATCTCTGGAACAGATTTGGAAT
CACACGACCTGGATGGAGTGGGACAGAGAAATTAACAATTACACAAGCTTAATACACTCCTTAATTGAAG
AATCGCAAAACCAGCAAGAAAAGAATGAACAAGAATTATTGGAATTAGATAAATGGGCAAGTTTGTGGAA
TTGGTTTAACATAACAAATTGGCTGTGGTATATAAAATTATTCATAATGATAGTAGGAGGCTTGGTAGGT
TTAAGAATAGTTTTTGCTGTACTTTCTATAGTGAATAGAGTTAGGCAGGGATATTCACCATTATCGTTTC
AGACCCACCTCCCAACCCCGAGGGGACCCGACAGGCCCGAAGGAATAGAAGAAGAAGGTGGAGAGAGAGA
CAGAGACAGATCCATTCGATTAGTGAACGGATCTCGACGGTATCGGTTAACTTTTAAAAGAAAAGGGGGG
ATTGGGGGGTACAGTGCAGGGGAAAGAATAGTAGACATAATAGCAACAGACATACAAACTAAAGAATTAC
AAAAACAAATTACAAAATTCAAAATTTTATCGATACTAGTATTATGCCCAGTACATGACCTTATGGGACT
TTCCTACTTGGCAGTACATCTACGTATTAGTCATCGCTATTACCATGGTGATGCGGTTTTGGCAGTACAT
CAATGGGCGTGGATAGCGGTTTGACTCACGGGGATTTCCAAGTCTCCACCCCATTGACGTCAATGGGAGT
TTGTTTTGGCACCAAAATCAACGGGACTTTCCAAAATGTCGTAACAACTCCGCCCCATTGACGCAAATGG
GCGGTAGGCGTGTACGGTGGGAGGTTTATATAAGCAGAGCTCGTTTAGTGAACCGTCAGATCGCCTGGAG
ACGCCATCCACGCTGTTTTGACCTCCATAGAAGATTCTAGAGCTAGCATGGCAGGAAGAAGCGGAGACAG
CGACGAAGACCTCCTCAAGGCAGTCAGACTCATCAAGTTTCTCTATCAAAGCAACCCACCTCCCAATCCC
GAGGGGACCCGACAGGCCCGAAGGAATAGAAGAAGAAGGTGGAGAGAGAGACAGAGACAGATCCATTCGA
TTAGTGAACGGATCCTTAGCACTTATCTGGGACGATCTGCGGAGCCTGTGCCTCTTCAGCTACCACCGCT
TGAGAGACTTACTCTTGATTGTAACGAGGATTGTGGAACTTCTGGGACGCAGGGGGTGGGAAGCCCTCAA
ATATTGGTGGAATCTCCTACAATATTGGAGTCAGGAGCTAAAGATCTGACAAAGCTCGAGATGGTGAGCA
AGGGCGAGGAGCTGTTCACCGGGGTGGTGCCCATCCTGGTCGAGCTGGACGGCGACGTAAACGGCCACAA
GTTCAGCGTGTCCGGCGAGGGCGAGGGCGATGCCACCTACGGCAAGCTGACCCTGAAGTTCATCTGCACC
ACCGGCAAGCTGCCCGTGCCCTGGCCCACCCTCGTGACCACCCTGACCTACGGCGTGCAGTGCTTCAGCC
GCTACCCCGACCACATGAAGCAGCACGACTTCTTCAAGTCCGCCATGCCCGAAGGCTACGTCCAGGAGCG
CACCATCTTCTTCAAGGACGACGGCAACTACAAGACCCGCGCCGAGGTGAAGTTCGAGGGCGACACCCTG
GTGAACCGCATCGAGCTGAAGGGCATCGACTTCAAGGAGGACGGCAACATCCTGGGGCACAAGCTGGAGT
ACAACTACAACAGCCACAACGTCTATATCATGGCCGACAAGCAGAAGAACGGCATCAAGGTGAACTTCAA
GATCCGCCACAACATCGAGGACGGCAGCGTGCAGCTCGCCGACCACTACCAGCAGAACACCCCCATCGGC
GACGGCCCCGTGCTGCTGCCCGACAACCACTACCTGAGCACCCAGTCCGCCCTGAGCAAAGACCCCAACG
AGAAGCGCGATCACATGGTCCTGCTGGAGTTCGTGACCGCCGCCGGGATCACTCTCGGCATGGACGAGCT
GTACAAGCCGCGGTTCGAAGGTAAGCCTATCCCTAACCCTCTCCTCGGTCTCGATTCTACGCGTACCGGT
CATCATCACCATCACCATTGAGTTTTACGCGGCCGCTAAATAGTTGAATTTAAATAGATCTCCAGCACAG
TGGTAAATAGTTGATTCGAACAAGGATCTGCGATCGCTCCGGTGCCCGTCAGTGGGCAGAGCGCACATCG
CCCACAGTCCCCGAGAAGTTGGGGGGAGGGGTCGGCAATTGAACGGGTGCCTAGAGAAGGTGGCGCGGGG
TAAACTGGGAAAGTGATGTCGTGTACTGGCTCCGCCTTTTTCCCGAGGGTGGGGGAGAACCGTATATAAG
TGCAGTAGTCGCCGTGAACGTTCTTTTTCGCAACGGGTTTGCCGCCAGAACACAGCTGAAGCTTCGAGGG
GCTCGCATCTCTCCTTCACGCGCCCGCCGCCCTACCTGAGGCCGCCATCCACGCCGGTTGAGTCGCGTTC
TGCCGCCTCCCGCCTGTGGTGCCTCCTGAACTGCGTCCGCCGTCTAGGTAAGTTTAAAGCTCAGGTCGAG
ACCGGGCCTTTGTCCGGCGCTCCCTTGGAGCCTACCTAGACTCAGCCGGCTCTCCACGCTTTGCCTGACC
CTGCTTGCTCAACTCTACGTCTTTGTTTCGTTTTCTGTTCTGCGCCGTTACAGATCCAAGCTGTGACCGG
CGCCTACGCCCATGGGCATGGCCAAGCCTTTGTCTCAAGAAGAATCCACCCTCATTGAAAGAGCAACGGC
TACAATCAACAGCATCCCCATCTCTGAAGACTACAGCGTCGCCAGCGCAGCTCTCTCTAGCGACGGCCGC
ATCTTCACTGGTGTCAATGTATATCATTTTACTGGGGGACCTTGTGCAGAACTCGTGGTGCTGGGCACTG
CTGCTGCTGCGGCAGCTGGCAACCTGACTTGTATCGTCGCGATCGGAAATGAGAACAGGGGCATCTTGAG
CCCCTGCGGACGGTGCCGACAGGTGCTTCTCGATCTGCATCCTGGGATCAAAGCCATAGTGAAGGACAGT
GATGGACAGCCGACGGCAGTTGGGATTCGTGAATTGCTGCCCTCTGGTTATGTGTGGGAGGGCTAAGCAC
AATTCGAGCTCGCGTCGACAATCAACCTCTGGATTACAAAATTTGTGAAAGATTGACTGGTATTCTTAAC
TATGTTGCTCCTTTTACGCTATGTGGATACGCTGCTTTAATGCCTTTGTATCATGCTATTGCTTCCCGTA
TGGCTTTCATTTTCTCCTCCTTGTATAAATCCTGGTTGCTGTCTCTTTATGAGGAGTTGTGGCCCGTTGT
CAGGCAACGTGGCGTGGTGTGCACTGTGTTTGCTGACGCAACCCCCACTGGTTGGGGCATTGCCACCACC
TGTCAGCTCCTTTCCGGGACTTTCGCTTTCCCCCTCCCTATTGCCACGGCGGAACTCATCGCCGCCTGCC
TTGCCCGCTGCTGGACAGGGGCTCGGCTGTTGGGCACTGACAATTCCGTGGTGTTGTCGGGGAAATCATC
GTCCTTTCCTTGGCTGCTCGCCTGTGTTGCCACCTGGATTCTGCGCGGGACGTCCTTCTGCTACGTCCCT
TCGGCCCTCAATCCAGCGGACCTTCCTTCCCGCGGCCTGCTGCCGGCTCTGCGGCCTCTTCCGCGTCTTC
GCCTTCGCCCTCAGACGAGTCGGATCTCCCTTTGGGCCGCCTCCCCGCCTGGTACCTTTAAGACCAATGA
CTTACAAGGCAGCTGTAGATCTTAGCCACTTTTTAAAAGAAAAGGGGGGACTGGAAGGGCTAATTCACTC
CCAACGAAGATAAGATCTGCTTTTTGCTTGTACTGGGTCTCTCTGGTTAGACCAGATCTGAGCCTGGGAG
CTCTCTGGCTAACTAGGGAACCCACTGCTTAAGCCTCAATAAAGCTTGCCTTGAGTGCTTCAAGTAGTGT
GTGCCCGTCTGTTGTGTGACTCTGGTAACTAGAGATCCCTCAGACCCTTTTAGTCAGTGTGGAAAATCTC
TAGCAGTAGTAGTTCATGTCATCTTATTATTCAGTATTTATAACTTGCAAAGAAATGAATATCAGAGAGT
GAGAGGAACTTGTTTATTGCAGCTTATAATGGTTACAAATAAAGCAATAGCATCACAAATTTCACAAATA
AAGCATTTTTTTCACTGCATTCTAGTTGTGGTTTGTCCAAACTCATCAATGTATCTTATCATGTCTGGCT
CTAGCTATCCCGCCCCTAACTCCGCCCATCCCGCCCCTAACTCCGCCCAGTTCCGCCCATTCTCCGCCCC
ATGGCTGACTAATTTTTTTTATTTATGCAGAGGCCGAGGCCGCCTCGGCCTCTGAGCTATTCCAGAAGTA
GTGAGGAGGCTTTTTTGGAGGCCTAGACTTTTGCAGAGACCAAATTCGTAATCATGTCATAGCTGTTTCC
TGTGTGAAATTGTTATCCGCTCACAATTCCACACAACATACGAGCCGGAAGCATAAAGTGTAAAGCCTGG
GGTGCCTAATGAGTGAGCTAACTCACATTAATTGCGTTGCGCTCACTGCCCGCTTTCCAGTCGGGAAACC
TGTCGTGCCAGCTGCATTAATGAATCGGCCAACGCGCGGGGAGAGGCGGTTTGCGTATTGGGCGCTCTTC
CGCTTCCTCGCTCACTGACTCGCTGCGCTCGGTCGTTCGGCTGCGGCGAGCGGTATCAGCTCACTCAAAG
GCGGTAATACGGTTATCCACAGAATCAGGGGATAACGCAGGAAAGAACATGTGAGCAAAAGGCCAGCAAA
AGGCCAGGAACCGTAAAAAGGCCGCGTTGCTGGCGTTTTTCCATAGGCTCCGCCCCCCTGACGAGCATCA
CAAAAATCGACGCTCAAGTCAGAGGTGGCGAAACCCGACAGGACTATAAAGATACCAGGCGTTTCCCCCT
GGAAGCTCCCTCGTGCGCTCTCCTGTTCCGACCCTGCCGCTTACCGGATACCTGTCCGCCTTTCTCCCTT
CGGGAAGCGTGGCGCTTTCTCATAGCTCACGCTGTAGGTATCTCAGTTCGGTGTAGGTCGTTCGCTCCAA
GCTGGGCTGTGTGCACGAACCCCCCGTTCAGCCCGACCGCTGCGCCTTATCCGGTAACTATCGTCTTGAG
TCCAACCCGGTAAGACACGACTTATCGCCACTGGCAGCAGCCACTGGTAACAGGATTAGCAGAGCGAGGT
ATGTAGGCGGTGCTACAGAGTTCTTGAAGTGGTGGCCTAACTACGGCTACACTAGAAGAACAGTATTTGG
TATCTGCGCTCTGCTGAAGCCAGTTACCTTCGGAAAAAGAGTTGGTAGCTCTTGATCCGGCAAACAAACC
ACCGCTGGTAGCGGTGGTTTTTTTGTTTGCAAGCAGCAGATTACGCGCAGAAAAAAAGGATCTCAAGAAG
ATCCTTTGATCTTTTCTACGGGGTCTGACGCTCAGTGGAACGAAAACTCACGTTAAGGGATTTTGGTCAT
GAGATTATCAAAAAGGATCTTCACCTAGATCCTTTTAAATTAAAAATGAAGTTTTAAATCAATCTAAAGT
ATATATGAGTAAACTTGGTCTGACAGTTACCAATGCTTAATCAGTGAGGCACCTATCTCAGCGATCTGTC
TATTTCGTTCATCCATAGTTGCCTGACTCCCCGTCGTGTAGATAACTACGATACGGGAGGGCTTACCATC
TGGCCCCAGTGCTGCAATGATACCGCGAGACCCACGCTCACCGGCTCCAGATTTATCAGCAATAAACCAG
CCAGCCGGAAGGGCCGAGCGCAGAAGTGGTCCTGCAACTTTATCCGCCTCCATCCAGTCTATTAATTGTT
GCCGGGAAGCTAGAGTAAGTAGTTCGCCAGTTAATAGTTTGCGCAACGTTGTTGCCATTGCTACAGGCAT
CGTGGTGTCACGCTCGTCGTTTGGTATGGCTTCATTCAGCTCCGGTTCCCAACGATCAAGGCGAGTTACA
TGATCCCCCATGTTGTGCAAAAAAGCGGTTAGCTCCTTCGGTCCTCCGATCGTTGTCAGAAGTAAGTTGG
CCGCAGTGTTATCACTCATGGTTATGGCAGCACTGCATAATTCTCTTACTGTCATGCCATCCGTAAGATG
CTTTTCTGTGACTGGTGAGTACTCAACCAAGTCATTCTGAGAATAGTGTATGCGGCGACCGAGTTGCTCT
TGCCCGGCGTCAATACGGGATAATACCGCGCCACATAGCAGAACTTTAAAAGTGCTCATCATTGGAAAAC
GTTCTTCGGGGCGAAAACTCTCAAGGATCTTACCGCTGTTGAGATCCAGTTCGATGTAACCCACTCGTGC
ACCCAACTGATCTTCAGCATCTTTTACTTTCACCAGCGTTTCTGGGTGAGCAAAAACAGGAAGGCAAAAT
GCCGCAAAAAAGGGAATAAGGGCGACACGGAAATGTTGAATACTCATACTCTTCCTTTTTCAATATTATT
GAAGCATTTATCAGGGTTATTGTCTCATGAGCGGATACATATTTGAATGTATTTAGAAAAATAAACAAAT
AGGGGTTCCGCGCACATTTCCCCGAAAAGTGCCACCTGACGTCTAAGAAACCATTATTATCATGACATTA
ACCTATAAAAATAGGCGTATCACGAGGCCCTTTCGTCTCGCGCGTTTCGGTGATGACGGTGAAAACCTCT
GACACATGCAGCTCCCGGAGACGGTCACAGCTTGTCTGTAAGCGGATGCCGGGAGCAGACAAGCCCGTCA
GGGCGCGTCAGCGGGTGTTGGCGGGTGTCGGGGCTGGCTTAACTATGCGGCATCAGAGCAGATTGTACTG
AGAGTGCACCATATGCGGTGTGAAATACCGCACAGATGCGTAAGGAGAAAATACCGCATCAGGCGCCATT
CGCCATTCAGGCTGCGCAACTGTTGGGAAGGGCGATCGGTGCGGGCCTCTTCGCTATTACGCCAGCTGGC
GAAAGGGGGATGTGCTGCAAGGCGATTAAGTTGGGTAACGCCAGGGTTTTCCCAGTCACGACGTTGTAAA
ACGACGGCCAGTGCCAAGCTGACGCG
